LOCUS       Exported 12593 bp ds-DNA circular SYN 13-MAY-2021
DEFINITION  Lentiviral expression of IGF1R R996W.
ACCESSION   .
VERSION     .
KEYWORDS    pHAGE-IGF1R-R996W
SOURCE      synthetic DNA construct
  ORGANISM  synthetic DNA construct
REFERENCE   1 (bases 1 to 12593)
  AUTHORS   Ng PK, Li J, Jeong KJ, Shao S, Chen H, Tsang YH, Sengupta S, Wang Z,
            Bhavana VH, Tran R, Soewito S, Minussi DC, Moreno D, Kong K,
            Dogruluk T, Lu H, Gao J, Tokheim C, Zhou DC, Johnson AM, Zeng J, Ip
            CKM, Ju Z, Wester M, Yu S, Li Y, Vellano CP, Schultz N, Karchin R,
            Ding L, Lu Y, Cheung LWT, Chen K, Shaw KR, Meric-Bernstam F, Scott
            KL, Yi S, Sahni N, Liang H, Mills GB
  TITLE     Systematic Functional Annotation of Somatic Mutations in Cancer.
  JOURNAL   Cancer Cell. 2018 Mar 12;33(3):450-462.e10. doi:
            10.1016/j.ccell.2018.01.021.
  PUBMED    29533785
REFERENCE   2 (bases 1 to 12593)
  AUTHORS   .
  TITLE     Direct Submission
  JOURNAL   Exported May 13, 2021 from SnapGene Server 1.1.58
            http://www.snapgene.com
FEATURES             Location/Qualifiers
     source          1..12593
                     /organism="synthetic DNA construct"
                     /mol_type="other DNA"
     promoter        1..1179
                     /label=EF-1-alpha promoter
                     /note="strong constitutive promoter for human elongation
                     factor EF-1-alpha"
     intron          232..1170
                     /label=EF-1-alpha intron A
                     /note="intron upstream of the start codon of human
                     EF-1-alpha"
     primer_bind     1127..1147
                     /label=EF1a-F
                     /note="Human elongation factor-1a promoter, forward primer"
     protein_bind    1199..1223
                     /gene="mutant version of attB"
                     /label=attB1
                     /bound_moiety="BP Clonase(TM)"
                     /note="recombination site for the Gateway(R) BP reaction"
     protein_bind    complement(5331..5355)
                     /gene="mutant version of attB"
                     /label=attB2
                     /bound_moiety="BP Clonase(TM)"
                     /note="recombination site for the Gateway(R) BP reaction"
     promoter        5363..5381
                     /label=T3 promoter
                     /note="promoter for bacteriophage T3 RNA polymerase"
     primer_bind     complement(5406..5425)
                     /label=T7
                     /note="T7 promoter, forward primer"
     promoter        complement(5407..5425)
                     /label=T7 promoter
                     /note="promoter for bacteriophage T7 RNA polymerase"
     protein_bind    complement(5431..5451)
                     /gene="mutant version of attB"
                     /label=attB4
                     /bound_moiety="BP Clonase(TM)"
                     /note="core recombination site for the Gateway(R) BP
                     reaction"
     CDS             5505..5546
                     /codon_start=1
                     /product="epitope tag from simian virus 5"
                     /label=V5 tag
                     /translation="GKPIPNPLLGLDST"
     misc_feature    5567..6134
                     /label=IRES
                     /note="internal ribosome entry site (IRES) of the
                     encephalomyocarditis virus (EMCV)"
     misc_feature    5584..6136
                     /label=IRES
                     /note="internal ribosome entry site (IRES) of the
                     encephalomyocarditis virus (EMCV)"
     primer_bind     complement(5728..5745)
                     /label=IRES reverse
                     /note="IRES internal ribosome entry site, reverse primer.
                     Also called pCDH-rev"
     primer_bind     5955..5974
                     /label=IRES-F
                     /note="IRES internal ribosome entry site, forward primer"
     CDS             6148..6747
                     /codon_start=1
                     /gene="pac from Streptomyces alboniger"
                     /product="puromycin N-acetyltransferase"
                     /label=PuroR
                     /note="confers resistance to puromycin"
                     /translation="MTEYKPTVRLATRDDVPRAVRTLAAAFADYPATRHTVDPDRHIER
                     VTELQELFLTRVGLDIGKVWVADDGAAVAVWTTPESVEAGAVFAEIGPRMAELSGSRLA
                     AQQQMEGLLAPHRPKEPAWFLATVGVSPDHQGKGLGSAVVLPGVEAAERAGVPAFLETS
                     APRNLPFYERLGFTVTADVEVPEGPRTWCMTRKPGA"
     primer_bind     complement(6148..6167)
                     /label=Puro-R
                     /note="Puromycin resistance gene, reverse primer. Also
                     called puro-variant-R"
     primer_bind     6644..6664
                     /label=Puro-F
                     /note="Puromycin resistance gene, forward primer"
     misc_feature    6761..7349
                     /label=WPRE
                     /note="woodchuck hepatitis virus posttranscriptional
                     regulatory element"
     primer_bind     complement(6814..6834)
                     /label=WPRE-R
                     /note="WPRE, reverse primer"
     CDS             complement(7232..7243)
                     /codon_start=1
                     /product="Factor Xa recognition and cleavage site"
                     /label=Factor Xa site
                     /translation="IEGR"
     LTR             7424..7657
                     /label=3' LTR (Delta-U3)
                     /note="self-inactivating 3' long terminal repeat (LTR) from
                     HIV-1"
     primer_bind     complement(7776..7794)
                     /label=pBRforEco
                     /note="pBR322 vectors, upsteam of EcoRI site, forward
                     primer"
     promoter        7862..7966
                     /gene="bla"
                     /label=AmpR promoter
     CDS             7967..8827
                     /codon_start=1
                     /gene="bla"
                     /product="beta-lactamase"
                     /label=AmpR
                     /note="confers resistance to ampicillin, carbenicillin, and
                     related antibiotics"
                     /translation="MSIQHFRVALIPFFAAFCLPVFAHPETLVKVKDAEDQLGARVGYI
                     ELDLNSGKILESFRPEERFPMMSTFKVLLCGAVLSRVDAGQEQLGRRIHYSQNDLVEYS
                     PVTEKHLTDGMTVRELCSAAITMSDNTAANLLLTTIGGPKELTAFLHNMGDHVTRLDRW
                     EPELNEAIPNDERDTTMPVAMATTLRKLLTGELLTLASRQQLIDWMEADKVAGPLLRSA
                     LPAGWFIADKSGAGERGSRGIIAALGPDGKPSRIVVIYTTGSQATMDERNRQIAEIGAS
                     LIKHW"
     primer_bind     complement(8185..8204)
                     /label=Amp-R
                     /note="Ampicillin resistance gene, reverse primer"
     rep_origin      8998..9586
                     /direction=RIGHT
                     /label=ori
                     /note="high-copy-number ColE1/pMB1/pBR322/pUC origin of
                     replication"
     primer_bind     9487..9506
                     /label=pBR322ori-F
                     /note="pBR322 origin, forward primer"
     primer_bind     9740..9757
                     /label=L4440
                     /note="L4440 vector, forward primer"
     primer_bind     9849..9868
                     /label=SV40pro-F
                     /note="SV40 promoter/origin, forward primer"
     protein_bind    9997..10018
                     /label=CAP binding site
                     /bound_moiety="E. coli catabolite activator protein"
                     /note="CAP binding activates transcription in the presence
                     of cAMP."
     promoter        10033..10063
                     /label=lac promoter
                     /note="promoter for the E. coli lac operon"
     protein_bind    10071..10087
                     /label=lac operator
                     /bound_moiety="lac repressor encoded by lacI"
                     /note="The lac repressor binds to the lac operator to
                     inhibit transcription in E. coli. This inhibition can be
                     relieved by adding lactose or
                     isopropyl-beta-D-thiogalactopyranoside (IPTG)."
     primer_bind     10076..10098
                     /label=M13/pUC Reverse
                     /note="In lacZ gene"
     primer_bind     10095..10111
                     /label=M13 rev
                     /note="common sequencing primer, one of multiple similar
                     variants"
     primer_bind     10095..10111
                     /label=M13 Reverse
                     /note="In lacZ gene. Also called M13-rev"
     primer_bind     10161..10180
                     /label=EBV-rev
                     /note="SV40 polyA terminator, reverse primer"
     LTR             10372..11005
                     /label=3' LTR
                     /note="3' long terminal repeat (LTR) from HIV-1"
     misc_feature    11052..11177
                     /label=HIV-1 Psi
                     /note="packaging signal of human immunodeficiency virus
                     type 1"
     misc_feature    11674..11907
                     /label=RRE
                     /note="The Rev response element (RRE) of HIV-1 allows for
                     Rev-dependent mRNA export from the nucleus to the
                     cytoplasm."
     CDS             12092..12136
                     /codon_start=1
                     /product="antigenic peptide corresponding to amino acids
                     655 to 669 of the HIV envelope protein gp41 (Lutje Hulsik
                     et al., 2013)"
                     /label=gp41 peptide
                     /note="recognized by the 2H10 single-chain llama nanobody"
                     /translation="KNEQELLELDKWASL"
     misc_feature    12429..12546
                     /label=cPPT/CTS
                     /note="central polypurine tract and central termination
                     sequence of HIV-1"
ORIGIN
        1 ggctccggtg cccgtcagtg ggcagagcgc acatcgccca cagtccccga gaagttgggg
       61 ggaggggtcg gcaattgaac cggtgcctag agaaggtggc gcggggtaaa ctgggaaagt
      121 gatgtcgtgt actggctccg cctttttccc gagggtgggg gagaaccgta tataagtgca
      181 gtagtcgccg tgaacgttct ttttcgcaac gggtttgccg ccagaacaca ggtaagtgcc
      241 gtgtgtggtt cccgcgggcc tggcctcttt acgggttatg gcccttgcgt gccttgaatt
      301 acttccacct ggctgcagta cgtgattctt gatcccgagc ttcgggttgg aagtgggtgg
      361 gagagttcga ggccttgcgc ttaaggagcc ccttcgcctc gtgcttgagt tgaggcctgg
      421 cctgggcgct ggggccgccg cgtgcgaatc tggtggcacc ttcgcgcctg tctcgctgct
      481 ttcgataagt ctctagccat ttaaaatttt tgatgacctg ctgcgacgct ttttttctgg
      541 caagatagtc ttgtaaatgc gggccaagat ctgcacactg gtatttcggt ttttggggcc
      601 gcgggcggcg acggggcccg tgcgtcccag cgcacatgtt cggcgaggcg gggcctgcga
      661 gcgcggccac cgagaatcgg acgggggtag tctcaagctg gccggcctgc tctggtgcct
      721 ggcctcgcgc cgccgtgtat cgccccgccc tgggcggcaa ggctggcccg gtcggcacca
      781 gttgcgtgag cggaaagatg gccgcttccc ggccctgctg cagggagctc aaaatggagg
      841 acgcggcgct cgggagagcg ggcgggtgag tcacccacac aaaggaaaag ggcctttccg
      901 tcctcagccg tcgcttcatg tgactccacg gagtaccggg cgccgtccag gcacctcgat
      961 tagttctcga gcttttggag tacgtcgtct ttaggttggg gggaggggtt ttatgcgatg
     1021 gagtttcccc acactgagtg ggtggagact gaagttaggc cagcttggca cttgatgtaa
     1081 ttctccttgg aatttgccct ttttgagttt ggatcttggt tcattctcaa gcctcagaca
     1141 gtggttcaaa gtttttttct tccatttcag gtgtcgtgaa gcggccctgc agatatcaac
     1201 aagtttgtac aaaaaagcag gcaccatgaa gtctggctcc ggaggagggt ccccgacctc
     1261 gctgtggggg ctcctgtttc tctccgccgc gctctcgctc tggccgacga gtggannnnn
     1321 nnnnnnnnnn nnnnnnnnnn nnnnnnnnnn nnnnnnnnnn nnnnnnnnnn nnnnnnnnnn
     1381 nnnnnnnnnn nnnnnnnnnn nnnnnnnnnn nnnnnnnnnn nnnnnnnnnn nnnnnnnnnn
     1441 nnnnnnnnnn nnnnnnnnnn nnnnnnnnnn nnnnnnnnnn nnnnnnnnnn nnnnnnnnnn
     1501 nnnnnnnnnn nnnnnnnnnn nnnnnnnnnn nnnnnnnnnn nnnnnnnnnn nnnnnnnnnn
     1561 nnnnnnnnnn nnnnnnnnnn nnnnnnnnnn nnnnnnnnnn nnnnnnnnnn nnnnnnnnnn
     1621 nnnnnnnnnn nnnnnnnnnn nnnnnnnnnn nnnnnnnnnn nnnnnnnnnn nnnnnnnnnn
     1681 nnnnnnnnnn nnnnnnnnnn nnnnnnnnnn nnnnnnnnnn nnnnnnnnnn nnnnnnnnnn
     1741 nnnnnnnnnn nnnnnnnnnn nnnnnnnnnn nnnnnnnnnn nnnnnnnnnn nnnnnnnnnn
     1801 nnnnnnnnnn nnnnnnnnnn nnnnnnnnnn nnnnnnnnnn nnnnnnnnnn nnnnnnnnnn
     1861 nnnnnnnnnn nnnnnnnnnn nnnnnnnnnn nnnnnnnnnn nnnnnnnnnn nnnnnnnnnn
     1921 nnnnnnnnnn nnnnnnnnnn nnnnnnnnnn nnnnnnnnnn nnnnnnnnnn nnnnnnnnnn
     1981 nnnnnnnnnn nnnnnnnnnn nnnnnnnnnn nnnnnnnnnn nnnnnnnnnn nnnnnnnnnn
     2041 nnnnnnnnnn nnnnnnnnnn nnnnnnnnnn nnnnnnnnnn nnnnnnnnnn nnnnnnnnnn
     2101 nnnnnnnnnn nnnnnnnnnn nnnnnnnnnn nnnnnnnnnn nnnnnnnnnn nnnnnnnnnn
     2161 nnnnnnnnnn nnnnnnnnnn nnnnnnnnnn nnnnnnnnnn nnnnnnnnnn nnnnnnnnnn
     2221 nnnnnnnnnn nnnnnnnnnn nnnnnnnnnn nnnnnnnnnn nnnnnnnnnn nnnnnnnnnn
     2281 nnnnnnnnnn nnnnnnnnnn nnnnnnnnnn nnnnnnnnnn nnnnnnnnnn nnnnnnnnnn
     2341 nnnnnnnnnn nnnnnnnnnn nnnnnnnnnn nnnnnnnnnn nnnnnnnnnn nnnnnnnnnn
     2401 nnnnnnnnnn nnnnnnnnnn nnnnnnnnnn nnnnnnnnnn nnnnnnnnnn nnnnnnnnnn
     2461 nnnnnnnnnn nnnnnnnnnn nnnnnnnnnn nnnnnnnnnn nnnnnnnnnn nnnnnnnnnn
     2521 nnnnnnnnnn nnnnnnnnnn nnnnnnnnnn nnnnnnnnnn nnnnnnnnnn nnnnnnnnnn
     2581 nnnnnnnnnn nnnnnnnnnn nnnnnnnnnn nnnnnnnnnn nnnnnnnnnn nnnnnnnnnn
     2641 nnnnnnnnnn nnnnnnnnnn nnnnnnnnnn nnnnnnnnnn nnnnnnnnnn nnnnnnnnnn
     2701 nnnnnnnnnn nnnnnnnnnn nnnnnnnnnn nnnnnnnnnn nnnnnnnnnn nnnnnnnnnn
     2761 nnnnnnnnnn nnnnnnnnnn nnnnnnnnnn nnnnnnnnnn nnnnnnnnnn nnnnnnnnnn
     2821 nnnnnnnnnn nnnnnnnnnn nnnnnnnnnn nnnnnnnnnn nnnnnnnnnn nnnnnnnnnn
     2881 nnnnnnnnnn nnnnnnnnnn nnnnnnnnnn nnnnnnnnnn nnnnnnnnnn nnnnnnnnnn
     2941 nnnnnnnnnn nnnnnnnnnn nnnnnnnnnn nnnnnnnnnn nnnnnnnnnn nnnnnnnnnn
     3001 nnnnnnnnnn nnnnnnnnnn nnnnnnnnnn nnnnnnnnnn nnnnnnnnnn nnnnnnnnnn
     3061 nnnnnnnnnn nnnnnnnnnn nnnnnnnnnn nnnnnnnnnn nnnnnnnnnn nnnnnnnnnn
     3121 nnnnnnnnnn nnnnnnnnnn nnnnnnnnnn nnnnnnnnnn nnnnnnnnnn nnnnnnnnnn
     3181 nnnnnnnnnn nnnnnnnnnn nnnnnnnnnn nnnnnnnnnn nnnnnnnnnn nnnnnnnnnn
     3241 nnnnnnnnnn nnnnnnnnnn nnnnnnnnnn nnnnnnnnnn nnnnnnnnnn nnnnnnnnnn
     3301 nnnnnnnnnn nnnnnnnnnn nnnnnnnnnn nnnnnnnnnn nnnnnnnnnn nnnnnnnnnn
     3361 nnnnnnnnnn nnnnnnnnnn nnnnnnnnnn nnnnnnnnnn nnnnnnnnnn nnnnnnnnnn
     3421 nnnnnnnnnn nnnnnnnnnn nnnnnnnnnn nnnnnnnnnn nnnnnnnnnn nnnnnnnnnn
     3481 nnnnnnnnnn nnnnnnnnnn nnnnnnnnnn nnnnnnnnnn nnnnnnnnnn nnnnnnnnnn
     3541 nnnnnnnnnn nnnnnnnnnn nnnnnnnnnn nnnnnnnnnn nnnnnnnnnn nnnnnnnnnn
     3601 nnnnnnnnnn nnnnnnnnnn nnnnnnnnnn nnnnnnnnnn nnnnnnnnnn nnnnnnnnnn
     3661 nnnnnnnnnn nnnnnnnnnn nnnnnnnnnn nnnnnnnnnn nnnnnnnnnn nnnnnnnnnn
     3721 nnnnnnnnnn nnnnnnnnnn nnnnnnnnnn nnnnnnnnnn nnnnnnnnnn nnnnnnnnnn
     3781 nnnnnnnnnn nnnnnnnnnn nnnnnnnnnn nnnnnnnnnn nnnnnnnnnn nnnnnnnnnn
     3841 nnnnnnnnnn nnnnnnnnnn nnnnnnnnnn nnnnnnnnnn nnnnnnnnnn nnnnnnnnnn
     3901 nnnnnnnnnn nnnnnnnnnn nnnnnnnnnn nnnnnnnnnn nnnnnnnnnn nnnnnnnnnn
     3961 nnnnnnnnnn nnnnnnnnnn nnnnnnnnnn nnnnnnnnnn nnnaaaacag gatatgaaaa
     4021 cttcatccat ctgatcatcg ctctgcccgt cgctgtcctg ttgatcgtgg gagggttggt
     4081 gattatgctg tacgtcttcc atagaaagag aaataacagc aggctgggga atggagtgct
     4141 gtatgcctct gtgaacccgg agtacttcag cgctgctgat gtgtacgttc ctgatgagtg
     4201 ggaggtggct tgggagaaga tcaccatgag ccgggaactt gggcaggggt cgtttgggat
     4261 ggtctatgaa ggagttgcca agggtgtggt gaaagatgaa cctgaaacca gagtggccat
     4321 taaaacagtg aacgaggccg caagcatgcg tgagaggatt gagtttctca acgaagcttc
     4381 tgtgatgaag gagttcaatt gtcaccatgt ggtgcgattg ctgggtgtgg tgtcccaagg
     4441 ccagccaaca ctggtcatca tggaactgat gacacggggc gatctcaaaa gttatctccg
     4501 gtctctgagg ccagaaatgg agaataatcc agtcctagca cctccaagcc tgagcaagat
     4561 gattcagatg gccggagaga ttgcagacgg catggcatac ctcaacgcca ataagttcgt
     4621 ccacagagac cttgctgccc ggaattgcat ggtagccgaa gatttcacag tcaaaatcgg
     4681 agattttggt atgacgcgag atatctatga gacagactat taccggaaag gagggaaagg
     4741 gctgctgccc gtgcgctgga tgtctcctga gtccctcaag gatggagtct tcaccactta
     4801 ctcggacgtc tggtccttcg gggtcgtcct ctgggagatc gccacactgg ccgagcagcc
     4861 ctaccagggc ttgtccaacg agcaagtcct tcgcttcgtc atggagggcg gccttctgga
     4921 caagccagac aactgtcctg acatgctgtt tgaactgatg cgcatgtgct ggcagtataa
     4981 ccccaagatg aggccttcct tcctggagat catcagcagc atcaaagagg agatggagcc
     5041 tggcttccgg gaggtctcct tctactacag cgaggagaac aagctgcccg agccggagga
     5101 gctggacctg gagccagaga acatggagag cgtccccctg gacccctcgg cctcctcgtc
     5161 ctccctgcca ctgcccgaca gacactcagg acacaaggcc gagaacggcc ccggccctgg
     5221 ggtgctggtc ctccgcgcca gcttcgacga gagacagcct tacgcccaca tgaacggggg
     5281 ccgcaagaac gagcgggcct tgccgctgcc ccagtcttcg acctgctaga acccagcttt
     5341 cttgtacaaa gtggtgatat ccaattaacc ctcactaaag gttgtatgtg agtttagatt
     5401 aatgacccta tagtgagtcg tattaccacc caacttttct atacaaagtg gttgatatcc
     5461 agcacagtgg cggccgctcg agtctagagg gcccgcggtt cgaaggtaag cctatcccta
     5521 accctctcct cggtctcgat tctacgcgta ccggttagta atgagatccc tccccccccc
     5581 ntaacgttac tggccgaagc cgcttggaat aaggccggtg tgcgtttgtc tatatgttat
     5641 tttccaccat attgccgtct tttggcaatg tgagggcccg gaaacctggc cctgtcttct
     5701 tgacgagcat tcctaggggt ctttcccctc tcgccaaagg aatgcaaggt ctgttgaatg
     5761 tcgtgaagga agcagttcct ctggaagctt cttgaagaca aacaacgtct gtagcgaccc
     5821 tttgcaggca gcggaacccc ccacctggcg acaggtgcct ctgcggccaa aagccacgtg
     5881 tataagatac acctgcaaag gcggcacaac cccagtgcca cgttgtgagt tggatagttg
     5941 tggaaagagt caaatggctc tcctcaagcg tattcaacaa ggggctgaag gatgcccaga
     6001 aggtacccca ttgtatggga tctgatctgg ggcctcggtg cacatgcttt acatgtgttt
     6061 agtcgaggtt aaaaaaacgt ctaggccccc cgaaccacgg ggacgtggtt ttcctttgaa
     6121 aaacacgatg ataatatggc cacacatatg accgagtaca agcccacggt gcgcctcgcc
     6181 acccgcgacg acgtccccag ggccgtacgc accctcgccg ccgcgttcgc cgactacccc
     6241 gccacgcgcc acaccgtcga tccggaccgc cacatcgagc gggtcaccga gctgcaagaa
     6301 ctcttcctca cgcgcgtcgg gctcgacatc ggcaaggtgt gggtcgcgga cgacggcgcc
     6361 gcggtggcgg tctggaccac gccggagagc gtcgaagcgg gggcggtgtt cgccgagatc
     6421 ggcccgcgca tggccgagtt gagcggttcc cggctggccg cgcagcaaca gatggaaggc
     6481 ctcctggcgc cgcaccggcc caaggagccc gcgtggttcc tggccaccgt cggcgtctcg
     6541 cccgaccacc agggcaaggg tctgggcagc gccgtcgtgc tccccggagt ggaggcggcc
     6601 gagcgcgccg gggtgcccgc cttcctggag acctccgcgc cccgcaacct ccccttctac
     6661 gagcggctcg gcttcaccgt caccgccgac gtcgaggtgc ccgaaggacc gcgcacctgg
     6721 tgcatgaccc gcaagcccgg tgcctaaatc gatagatcct aatcaacctc tggattacaa
     6781 aatttgtgaa agattgactg gtattcttaa ctatgttgct ccttttacgc tatgtggata
     6841 cgctgcttta atgcctttgt atcatgctat tgcttcccgt atggctttca ttttctcctc
     6901 cttgtataaa tcctggttgc tgtctcttta tgaggagttg tggcccgttg tcaggcaacg
     6961 tggcgtggtg tgcactgtgt ttgctgacgc aacccccact ggttggggca ttgccaccac
     7021 ctgtcagctc ctttccggga ctttcgcttt ccccctccct attgccacgg cggaactcat
     7081 cgccgcctgc cttgcccgct gctggacagg ggctcggctg ttgggcactg acaattccgt
     7141 ggtgttgtcg gggaaatcat cgtcctttcc ttggctgctc gcctgtgttg ccacctggat
     7201 tctgcgcggg acgtccttct gctacgtccc ttcggccctc aatccagcgg accttccttc
     7261 ccgcggcctg ctgccggctc tgcggcctct tccgcgtctt cgccttcgcc ctcagacgag
     7321 tcggatctcc ctttgggccg cctccccgcc tgagatcctt taagaccaat gacttacaag
     7381 gcagctgtag atcttagcca ctttttaaaa gaaaaggggg gactggaagg gctaattcac
     7441 tcccaacgaa gacaagatct gctttttgct tgtactgggt ctctctggtt agaccagatc
     7501 tgagcctggg agctctctgg ctaactaggg aacccactgc ttaagcctca ataaagcttg
     7561 ccttgagtgc ttcaagtagt gtgtgcccgt ctgttgtgtg actctggtaa ctagagatcc
     7621 ctcagaccct tttagtcagt gtggaaaatc tctagcagta gtagttcatg tcatcttatt
     7681 attcagtatt tataacttgc aaagaaatga atatcagaga gtgagaggcc cgggttaatt
     7741 aaggaaaggg ctagatcatt cttgaagacg aaagggcctc gtgatacgcc tatttttata
     7801 ggttaatgtc atgataataa tggtttctta gacgtcaggt ggcacttttc ggggaaatgt
     7861 gcgcggaacc cctatttgtt tatttttcta aatacattca aatatgtatc cgctcatgag
     7921 acaataaccc tgataaatgc ttcaataata ttgaaaaagg aagagtatga gtattcaaca
     7981 tttccgtgtc gcccttattc ccttttttgc ggcattttgc cttcctgttt ttgctcaccc
     8041 agaaacgctg gtgaaagtaa aagatgctga agatcagttg ggtgcacgag tgggttacat
     8101 cgaactggat ctcaacagcg gtaagatcct tgagagtttt cgccccgaag aacgttttcc
     8161 aatgatgagc acttttaaag ttctgctatg tggcgcggta ttatcccgtg ttgacgccgg
     8221 gcaagagcaa ctcggtcgcc gcatacacta ttctcagaat gacttggttg agtactcacc
     8281 agtcacagaa aagcatctta cggatggcat gacagtaaga gaattatgca gtgctgccat
     8341 aaccatgagt gataacactg cggccaactt acttctgaca acgatcggag gaccgaagga
     8401 gctaaccgct tttttgcaca acatggggga tcatgtaact cgccttgatc gttgggaacc
     8461 ggagctgaat gaagccatac caaacgacga gcgtgacacc acgatgcctg tagcaatggc
     8521 aacaacgttg cgcaaactat taactggcga actacttact ctagcttccc ggcaacaatt
     8581 aatagactgg atggaggcgg ataaagttgc aggaccactt ctgcgctcgg cccttccggc
     8641 tggctggttt attgctgata aatctggagc cggtgagcgt gggtctcgcg gtatcattgc
     8701 agcactgggg ccagatggta agccctcccg tatcgtagtt atctacacga cggggagtca
     8761 ggcaactatg gatgaacgaa atagacagat cgctgagata ggtgcctcac tgattaagca
     8821 ttggtaactg tcagaccaag tttactcata tatactttag attgatttaa aacttcattt
     8881 ttaatttaaa aggatctagg tgaagatcct ttttgataat ctcatgacca aaatccctta
     8941 acgtgagttt tcgttccact gagcgtcaga ccccgtagaa aagatcaaag gatcttcttg
     9001 agatcctttt tttctgcgcg taatctgctg cttgcaaaca aaaaaaccac cgctaccagc
     9061 ggtggtttgt ttgccggatc aagagctacc aactcttttt ccgaaggtaa ctggcttcag
     9121 cagagcgcag ataccaaata ctgttcttct agtgtagccg tagttaggcc accacttcaa
     9181 gaactctgta gcaccgccta catacctcgc tctgctaatc ctgttaccag tggctgctgc
     9241 cagtggcgat aagtcgtgtc ttaccgggtt ggactcaaga cgatagttac cggataaggc
     9301 gcagcggtcg ggctgaacgg ggggttcgtg cacacagccc agcttggagc gaacgaccta
     9361 caccgaactg agatacctac agcgtgagct atgagaaagc gccacgcttc ccgaagggag
     9421 aaaggcggac aggtatccgg taagcggcag ggtcggaaca ggagagcgca cgagggagct
     9481 tccaggggga aacgcctggt atctttatag tcctgtcggg tttcgccacc tctgacttga
     9541 gcgtcgattt ttgtgatgct cgtcaggggg gcggagccta tggaaaaacg ccagcaacgc
     9601 ggccttttta cggttcctgg ccttttgctg gccttttgct cacatgttct ttcctgcgtt
     9661 atcccctgat tctgtggata accgtattac cgcctttgag tgagctgata ccgctcgccg
     9721 cagccgaacg accgagcgca gcgagtcagt gagcgaggaa gcggaagagc gcccaatacg
     9781 caaaccgcct ctccccgcgc gttggccgat tcattaatgc agcaagctca tggctgacta
     9841 atttttttta tttatgcaga ggccgaggcc gcctcggcct ctgagctatt ccagaagtag
     9901 tgaggaggct tttttggagg cctaggcttt tgcaaaaagc tccccgtggc acgacaggtt
     9961 tcccgactgg aaagcgggca gtgagcgcaa cgcaattaat gtgagttagc tcactcatta
    10021 ggcaccccag gctttacact ttatgcttcc ggctcgtatg ttgtgtggaa ttgtgagcgg
    10081 ataacaattt cacacaggaa acagctatga catgattacg aatttcacaa ataaagcatt
    10141 tttttcactg cattctagtt gtggtttgtc caaactcatc aatgtatctt atcatgtctg
    10201 gatcaactgg ataactcaag ctaaccaaaa tcatcccaaa cttcccaccc cataccctat
    10261 taccactgcc aattacctgt ggtttcattt actctaaacc tgtgattcct ctgaattatt
    10321 ttcattttaa agaaattgta tttgttaaat atgtactaca aacttagtag ttggaagggc
    10381 taattcactc ccaaagaaga caagatatcc ttgatctgtg gatctaccac acacaaggct
    10441 acttccctga ttagcagaac tacacaccag ggccaggggt cagatatcca ctgacctttg
    10501 gatggtgcta caagctagta ccagttgagc cagataaggt agaagaggcc aataaaggag
    10561 agaacaccag cttgttacac cctgtgagcc tgcatgggat ggatgacccg gagagagaag
    10621 tgttagagtg gaggtttgac agccgcctag catttcatca cgtggcccga gagctgcatc
    10681 cggagtactt caagaactgc tgatatcgag cttgctacaa gggactttcc gctggggact
    10741 ttccagggag gcgtggcctg ggcgggactg gggagtggcg agccctcaga tcctgcatat
    10801 aagcagctgc tttttgcctg tactgggtct ctctggttag accagatctg agcctgggag
    10861 ctctctggct aactagggaa cccactgctt aagcctcaat aaagcttgcc ttgagtgctt
    10921 caagtagtgt gtgcccgtct gttgtgtgac tctggtaact agagatccct cagacccttt
    10981 tagtcagtgt ggaaaatctc tagcagtggc gcccgaacag ggacttgaaa gcgaaaggga
    11041 aaccagagga gctctctcga cgcaggactc ggcttgctga agcgcgcacg gcaagaggcg
    11101 aggggcggcg actggtgagt acgccaaaaa ttttgactag cggaggctag aaggagagag
    11161 atgggtgcga gagcgtcagt attaagcggg ggagaattag atcgcgatgg gaaaaaattc
    11221 ggttaaggcc agggggaaag aaaaaatata aattaaaaca tatagtatgg gcaagcaggg
    11281 agctagaacg attcgcagtt aatcctggcc tgttagaaac atcagaaggc tgtagacaaa
    11341 tactgggaca gctacaacca tcccttcaga caggatcaga agaacttaga tcattatata
    11401 atacagtagc aaccctctat tgtgtgcatc aaaggataga gataaaagac accaaggaag
    11461 ctttagacaa gatagaggaa gagcaaaaca aaagtaagac caccgcacag caagcggccg
    11521 gccgctgatc ttcagacctg gaggaggaga tatgagggac aattggagaa gtgaattata
    11581 taaatataaa gtagtaaaaa ttgaaccatt aggagtagca cccaccaagg caaagagaag
    11641 agtggtgcag agagaaaaaa gagcagtggg aataggagct ttgttccttg ggttcttggg
    11701 agcagcagga agcactatgg gcgcagcgtc aatgacgctg acggtacagg ccagacaatt
    11761 attgtctggt atagtgcagc agcagaacaa tttgctgagg gctattgagg cgcaacagca
    11821 tctgttgcaa ctcacagtct ggggcatcaa gcagctccag gcaagaatcc tggctgtgga
    11881 aagataccta aaggatcaac agctcctggg gatttggggt tgctctggaa aactcatttg
    11941 caccactgct gtgccttgga atgctagttg gagtaataaa tctctggaac agatttggaa
    12001 tcacacgacc tggatggagt gggacagaga aattaacaat tacacaagct taatacactc
    12061 cttaattgaa gaatcgcaaa accagcaaga aaagaatgaa caagaattat tggaattaga
    12121 taaatgggca agtttgtgga attggtttaa cataacaaat tggctgtggt atataaaatt
    12181 attcataatg atagtaggag gcttggtagg tttaagaata gtttttgctg tactttctat
    12241 agtgaataga gttaggcagg gatattcacc attatcgttt cagacccacc tcccaacccc
    12301 gaggggaccc gacaggcccg aaggaataga agaagaaggt ggagagagag acagagacag
    12361 atccattcga ttagtgaacg gatctcgacg gtatcgccga attcacaaat ggcagtattc
    12421 atccacaatt ttaaaagaaa aggggggatt ggggggtaca gtgcagggga aagaatagta
    12481 gacataatag caacagacat acaaactaaa gaattacaaa aacaaattac aaaaattcaa
    12541 aattttcggg tttattacag ggacagcaga gatccagttt ggactagtcg tga
//
