[The description below was written by a language model from this plasmid's Addgene catalogue record and the feature table of its GenBank file.]
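Description:
pHAGE-IGF1R-R996W is a 12.6 kb HIV-1-based lentiviral expression plasmid built on the pHAGE backbone, carrying the human insulin-like growth factor 1 receptor (IGF1R) open reading frame with the R996W amino-acid substitution. It is propagated in E. coli through a high-copy ColE1/pUC-type origin and selected with ampicillin via the beta-lactamase gene. The recorded host is Stbl3, a recombination-deficient strain commonly used for plasmids with repeated LTR sequences.

The viral portion begins with a full-length HIV-1 LTR (annotated as a 3' LTR but positioned as the upstream repeat). It is followed by the Psi packaging signal, the Rev response element for Rev-dependent nuclear export of the genomic RNA, and the cPPT/CTS element. A U3-deleted, self-inactivating 3' LTR closes the transfer cassette.

Between the LTRs, the human EF-1-alpha promoter with its first intron drives constitutive expression. The insert itself is not annotated as a feature, but it occupies the roughly 4.1 kb interval between the attB1 and attB2 sites, consistent with the recorded Gateway cloning. Downstream lie short T3 and T7 phage promoters, an attB4 site and a V5 epitope tag sequence; the record does not say whether the tag is fused in frame to the receptor. An EMCV IRES then allows translation of puromycin N-acetyltransferase from the same transcript, so puromycin selection enriches for transduced cells that express the cassette. A WPRE enhances transcript stability and expression.

The construct belongs to a collection made for the systematic functional annotation of somatic cancer mutations. It is suited to stable expression of this IGF1R variant in mammalian cells.
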