Addgene plasmid #116418: pHAGE-IGF1R-R996W
Purpose: Lentiviral expression of IGF1R R996W
Depositing lab: Gordon Mills & Kenneth Scott. Depositing organization: Baylor College of Medicine. Publication: Systematic Functional Annotation of Somatic Mutations in Cancer. Ng PK, Li J, Jeong KJ, Shao S, Chen H, Tsang YH, Sengupta S, Wang Z, Bhavana VH, Tran R, Soewito S, Minussi DC, Moreno D, Kong K, Dogruluk T, Lu H, Gao J, Tokheim C, Zhou DC, Johnson AM, Zeng J, Ip CKM, Ju Z, Wester M, Yu S, Li Y, Vellano CP, Schultz N, Karchin R, Ding L, Lu Y, Cheung LWT, Chen K, Shaw KR, Meric-Bernstam F, Scott KL, Yi S, Sahni N, Liang H, Mills GB. Cancer Cell. 2018 Mar 12;33(3):450-462.e10. doi: 10.1016/j.ccell.2018.01.021. PubMed 29533785.
Backbone
  Vector backbone: pHAGE
  Vector type: Lentiviral
Growth in bacteria
  Bacterial resistance: Ampicillin, 100 μg/mL
  Growth temperature: 37°C
  Growth strain: Stbl3
  Copy number: High Copy
Gene/Insert
  Gene/Insert name: IGF1R
  Species: H. sapiens (human)
  Mutation: R996W
  Entrez Gene: IGF1R (a.k.a. CD221, IGFIR, IGFR, JTK13)
  Cloning method: Gateway Cloning
Terms and licenses: Academic/Nonprofit Terms; Industry Terms: Not Available to Industry
How to cite: pHAGE-IGF1R-R996W was a gift from Gordon Mills & Kenneth Scott (Addgene plasmid # 116418 ; http://n2t.net/addgene:116418 ; RRID:Addgene_116418)
