>Addgene plasmid #116418 | pHAGE-IGF1R-R996W | depositor partial sequence | sequence record 219292 | insert
ATGAAGTCTGGCTCCGGAGGAGGGTCCCCGACCTCGCTGTGGGGGCTCCTGTTTCTCTCCGCCGCGCTCT
CGCTCTGGCCGACGAGTGGA
[2688 nt withheld, positions 91-2778]
AAAACAGGATATGAAAACTTCATCCATCTGATCATCGCTCTGCCCGTCGCTGTCCTGTTGATCGTGGGAG
GGTTGGTGATTATGCTGTACGTCTTCCATAGAAAGAGAAATAACAGCAGGCTGGGGAATGGAGTGCTGTA
TGCCTCTGTGAACCCGGAGTACTTCAGCGCTGCTGATGTGTACGTTCCTGATGAGTGGGAGGTGGCTTGG
GAGAAGATCACCATGAGCCGGGAACTTGGGCAGGGGTCGTTTGGGATGGTCTATGAAGGAGTTGCCAAGG
GTGTGGTGAAAGATGAACCTGAAACCAGAGTGGCCATTAAAACAGTGAACGAGGCCGCAAGCATGCGTGA
GAGGATTGAGTTTCTCAACGAAGCTTCTGTGATGAAGGAGTTCAATTGTCACCATGTGGTGCGATTGCTG
GGTGTGGTGTCCCAAGGCCAGCCAACACTGGTCATCATGGAACTGATGACACGGGGCGATCTCAAAAGTT
ATCTCCGGTCTCTGAGGCCAGAAATGGAGAATAATCCAGTCCTAGCACCTCCAAGCCTGAGCAAGATGAT
TCAGATGGCCGGAGAGATTGCAGACGGCATGGCATACCTCAACGCCAATAAGTTCGTCCACAGAGACCTT
GCTGCCCGGAATTGCATGGTAGCCGAAGATTTCACAGTCAAAATCGGAGATTTTGGTATGACGCGAGATA
TCTATGAGACAGACTATTACCGGAAAGGAGGGAAAGGGCTGCTGCCCGTGCGCTGGATGTCTCCTGAGTC
CCTCAAGGATGGAGTCTTCACCACTTACTCGGACGTCTGGTCCTTCGGGGTCGTCCTCTGGGAGATCGCC
ACACTGGCCGAGCAGCCCTACCAGGGCTTGTCCAACGAGCAAGTCCTTCGCTTCGTCATGGAGGGCGGCC
TTCTGGACAAGCCAGACAACTGTCCTGACATGCTGTTTGAACTGATGCGCATGTGCTGGCAGTATAACCC
CAAGATGAGGCCTTCCTTCCTGGAGATCATCAGCAGCATCAAAGAGGAGATGGAGCCTGGCTTCCGGGAG
GTCTCCTTCTACTACAGCGAGGAGAACAAGCTGCCCGAGCCGGAGGAGCTGGACCTGGAGCCAGAGAACA
TGGAGAGCGTCCCCCTGGACCCCTCGGCCTCCTCGTCCTCCCTGCCACTGCCCGACAGACACTCAGGACA
CAAGGCCGAGAACGGCCCCGGCCCTGGGGTGCTGGTCCTCCGCGCCAGCTTCGACGAGAGACAGCCTTAC
GCCCACATGAACGGGGGCCGCAAGAACGAGCGGGCCTTGCCGCTGCCCCAGTCTTCGACCTGCTGA
